Addgene plasmid #87691: pcDNA-NLS-PhoCl-mCherry
Purpose: Express NLS-PhoCl-mCherry in mammalian cells
Depositing lab: Robert Campbell. Publication: Optogenetic control with a photocleavable protein, PhoCl. Zhang W, Lohman AW, Zhuravlova Y, Lu X, Wiens MD, Hoi H, Yaganoglu S, Mohr MA, Kitova EN, Klassen JS, Pantazis P, Thompson RJ, Campbell RE. Nat Methods. 2017 Mar 13. doi: 10.1038/nmeth.4222. PubMed 28288123.
Backbone
  Vector backbone: pcDNA3.1
  Vector type: Mammalian Expression
  Selectable markers: Neomycin (select with G418)
Growth in bacteria
  Bacterial resistance: Ampicillin, 100 μg/mL
  Growth temperature: 37°C
  Growth strain: DH5alpha
  Copy number: Unknown
Gene/Insert
  Gene/Insert name: NLS-PhoCl-mCherry
  Species: Synthetic
  Tag / fusion protein: nuclear localization signal (N terminal on insert)
Terms and licenses: Academic/Nonprofit Terms; Industry Terms: Not Available to Industry
How to cite: pcDNA-NLS-PhoCl-mCherry was a gift from Robert Campbell (Addgene plasmid # 87691 ; http://n2t.net/addgene:87691 ; RRID:Addgene_87691)
