[The description below was written by a language model from this plasmid's Addgene catalogue record and pLannotate feature annotations shown in this document.]
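Description:
pcDNA-NLS-PhoCl-mCherry is a 6,874-nt mammalian expression plasmid built on the pcDNA3.1 backbone. It is propagated in E. coli through a high-copy ColE1/pUC-type origin with ampicillin selection from the β-lactamase gene and its native promoter. An f1 origin is also present, allowing single-stranded DNA production. For selection in mammalian cells, an SV40 early promoter drives the neomycin phosphotransferase gene, terminated by an SV40 polyadenylation signal, which confers G418 resistance. The automated annotation also flags several short fragments (HIV-1 LTR, ble, lacI, bom, and lac promoter/operator remnants). These look like backbone leftovers or partial sequence matches rather than functional parts of the design.

The payload is a synthetic fusion protein expressed from the CMV immediate-early enhancer and promoter and terminated by the bovine growth hormone polyadenylation signal. A T7 promoter sits just upstream of the coding region, as is standard in pcDNA3.1. The open reading frame consists of an N-terminal nuclear localization signal (listed in the catalogue fields but not annotated separately in the feature table), followed by PhoCl and then mCherry. PhoCl is an engineered photocleavable protein that separates into two fragments on exposure to violet light. The red fluorescent protein is therefore tethered to the NLS only through PhoCl, so the intact fusion would be expected to accumulate in the nucleus. Illumination should then sever the link and free the mCherry-bearing fragment from the localization signal. The stated purpose is simply expression of NLS-PhoCl-mCherry in mammalian cells. The arrangement fits use as a fluorescent readout of light-induced PhoCl cleavage and of optogenetic control over protein localization.
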