Features (pLannotate 1.2.2; 21 found; start..end, strand, type, name):
    150..529     +  enhancer       CMV enhancer: human cytomegalovirus immediate early enhancer
    530..733     +  promoter       CMV promoter: human cytomegalovirus (CMV) immediate early promoter
    729..762     +  LTR            5' LTR (truncated) (fragment): truncated 5' long terminal repeat (LTR) from HIV-1
    778..796     +  promoter       T7 promoter: promoter for bacteriophage T7 RNA polymerase
    864..1589    +  CDS            PhoCl: photocleavable protein that separates into two fragments upon exposure to violet light (Zhang et al., 2017)
   1635..2341    +  CDS            mCherry (fragment): monomeric derivative of DsRed fluorescent protein (Shaner et al., 2004) mammalian codon-optimized
   2386..2610    +  polyA_signal   bGH poly(A) signal: bovine growth hormone polyadenylation signal
   2614..2635    +  promoter       SV40 promoter (fragment): SV40 enhancer and early promoter
   2656..3084    +  rep_origin     f1 ori (sequence partly withheld): f1 bacteriophage origin of replication; arrow indicates direction of (+) strand synthesis
   3098..3427    +  promoter       SV40 promoter: SV40 enhancer and early promoter
   3494..4285    +  CDS            neo: KKA2_KLEPN - Also known as kan, nptII. Experimental evidence at protein level: Swiss-Prot protein existence level 1. Resistance to kanamycin, neomycin, paromomycin, ribostamycin, butirosin and gentamicin B. From Klebsiella pneumoniae.
   4309..4467    +  CDS            ble (fragment): BLE_KLEPN - Experimental evidence at protein level: Swiss-Prot protein existence level 1. Binding protein with a strong affinity to the bleomycin family of antibiotics. Binds to CL990; an antimitotic-antibiotic compound. From Klebsiella pneumoniae.
   4462..4583    +  polyA_signal   SV40 poly(A) signal: SV40 polyadenylation signal
   4656..4672    -  protein_bind   lac operator: The lac repressor binds to the lac operator to inhibit transcription in E. coli. This inhibition can be relieved by adding lactose or isopropyl-β-D-thiogalactopyranoside (IPTG). lac repressor encoded by lacI
   4680..4710    -  promoter       lac promoter: promoter for the E. coli lac operon
   4725..4746    -  protein_bind   CAP binding site: CAP binding activates transcription in the presence of cAMP. E. coli catabolite activator protein
   4759..4851    -  CDS            lacI (fragment): lac repressor; lacI; The lac repressor binds to the lac operator to inhibit transcription in E. coli. This inhibition can be relieved by adding lactose or isopropyl-β-D-thiogalactopyranoside (IPTG).
   5034..5622    -  rep_origin     ori: high-copy-number ColE1/pMB1/pBR322/pUC origin of replication
   5793..6653    -  CDS            AmpR: β-lactamase; bla; confers resistance to ampicillin, carbenicillin, and related antibiotics
   6654..6758    -  promoter       AmpR promoter: bla
   6817..6869    -  misc_feature   bom (fragment): basis of mobility region from pBR322
>Addgene plasmid #87691 | pcDNA-NLS-PhoCl-mCherry | addgene full sequence | sequence record 176856 | Addgene NGS Result
CCCTGCTTGTGTGTTGGAGGTCGCTGAGTAGTGCGCGAGCAAAATTTAAGCTACAACAAGGCAAGGCTTG
ACCGACAATTGCATGAAGAATCTGCTTAGGGTTAGGCGTTTTGCGCTGCTTCGCGATGTACGGGCCAGAT
ATACGCGTTGACATTGATTATTGACTAGTTATTAATAGTAATCAATTACGGGGTCATTAGTTCATAGCCC
ATATATGGAGTTCCGCGTTACATAACTTACGGTAAATGGCCCGCCTGGCTGACCGCCCAACGACCCCCGC
CCATTGACGTCAATAATGACGTATGTTCCCATAGTAACGCCAATAGGGACTTTCCATTGACGTCAATGGG
TGGAGTATTTACGGTAAACTGCCCACTTGGCAGTACATCAAGTGTATCATATGCCAAGTACGCCCCCTAT
TGACGTCAATGACGGTAAATGGCCCGCCTGGCATTATGCCCAGTACATGACCTTATGGGACTTTCCTACT
TGGCAGTACATCTACGTATTAGTCATCGCTATTACCATGGTGATGCGGTTTTGGCAGTACATCAATGGGC
GTGGATAGCGGTTTGACTCACGGGGATTTCCAAGTCTCCACCCCATTGACGTCAATGGGAGTTTGTTTTG
GCACCAAAATCAACGGGACTTTCCAAAATGTCGTAACAACTCCGCCCCATTGACGCAAATGGGCGGTAGG
CGTGTACGGTGGGAGGTCTATATAAGCAGAGCTCTCTGGCTAACTAGAGAACCCACTGCTTACTGGCTTA
TCGAAATTAATACGACTCACTATAGGGAGACCCAAGCTGGCTAGCGCCACCATGGGCCCAAAAAAGAAAA
GAAAAGTTGGAGGCGGGGGCAGCGTGATCCCTGACTACTTCAAGCAGAGCTTCCCCGAGGGCTACAGCTG
GGAGCGCAGCATGACCTACGAGGACGGCGGCATCTGCATCGCCACCAACGACATCACAATGGAGGGGGAC
AGCTTCATCAACAAGATCCACTTCAAGGGCACGAACTTCCCCCCCAACGGCCCCGTGATGCAGAAGAGGA
CCGTGGGCTGGGAGGCCAGCACCGAGAAGATGTACGAGCGCGACGGCGTGCTGAAGGGCGACGTGAAGAT
GAAGCTGCTGCTGAAGGGCGGCGGCCACTATCGCTGCGACTACCGCACCACCTACAAGGTCAAGCAGAAG
CCCGTAAAGCTGCCCGACTACCACTTCGTGGACCACCGCATCGAGATCCTGAGCCACGACAAGGACTACA
ACAAGGTGAAGCTGTACGAGCACGCCGTGGCCCGCAACTCCACCGACAGCATGGACGAGCTGTACAAGGG
TGGCAGCGGTGGCATGGTGAGCAAGGGCGAGGAGACCATTACAAGCGTGATCAAGCCTGACATGAAGAAC
AAGCTGCGCATGGAGGGCAACGTGAACGGCCACGCCTTCGTGATCGAGGGCGAGGGCAGCGGCAAGCCCT
TCGAGGGCATCCAGACGATTGATTTGGAGGTGAAGGAGGGCGCCCCGCTGCCCTTCGCCTACGACATCCT
GACCACCGCCTTCCACTACGGCAACCGCGTGTTCACCAAGTACCCACGGGGAGGTGGAGGTACCGGAGGC
GGGGGCAGCGGAGGCGGGGGCAGCGTGAGCAAGGGCGAGGAGGATAACATGGCCATCATCAAGGAGTTCA
TGCGCTTCAAGGTGCACATGGAGGGCTCCGTGAACGGCCACGAGTTCGAGATCGAGGGCGAGGGCGAGGG
CCGCCCCTACGAGGGCACCCAGACCGCCAAGCTGAAGGTGACCAAGGGTGGCCCCCTGCCCTTCGCCTGG
GACATCCTGTCCCCTCAGTTCATGTACGGCTCCAAGGCCTACGTGAAGCACCCCGCCGACATCCCCGACT
ACTTGAAGCTGTCCTTCCCCGAGGGCTTCAAGTGGGAGCGCGTGATGAACTTCGAGGACGGCGGCGTGGT
GACCGTGACCCAGGACTCCTCCCTGCAGGACGGCGAGTTCATCTACAAGGTGAAGCTGCGCGGCACCAAC
TTCCCCTCCGACGGCCCCGTAATGCAGAAGAAGACCATGGGCTGGGAGGCCTCCTCCGAGCGGATGTACC
CCGAGGACGGCGCCCTGAAGGGCGAGATCAAGCAGAGGCTGAAGCTGAAGGACGGCGGCCACTACGACGC
TGAGGTCAAGACCACCTACAAGGCCAAGAAGCCCGTGCAGCTGCCCGGCGCCTACAACGTCAACATCAAG
TTGGACATCACCTCCCACAACGAGGACTACACCATCGTGGAACAGTACGAACGCGCCGAGGGCCGCCACT
CCACCGGCGGCATGGACGAGCTGTACAAGTAACTCGAGTCTAGAGGGCCCGTTTAAACCCGCTGATCAGC
CTCGACTGTGCCTTCTAGTTGCCAGCCATCTGTTGTTTGCCCCTCCCCCGTGCCTTCCTTGACCCTGGAA
GGTGCCACTCCCACTGTCCTTTCCTAATAAAATGAGGAAATTGCATCGCATTGTCTGAGTAGGTGTCATT
CTATTCTGGGGGGTGGGGTGGGGCAGGACAGCAAGGGGGAGGATTGGGAAGACAATAGCAGGCATGCTGG
GGATGCGGTGGGCTCTATGGCTTCTGAGGCGGAAAGAACCAGCTGGGGCTCTAGGGGGTATCCCC
[124 nt withheld, positions 2656-2779]
C
[91 nt withheld, positions 2781-2871]
A
[49 nt withheld, positions 2873-2921]
CCTTTGACGTTGGAGTCCACGTTCTTT
[37 nt withheld, positions 2949-2985]
ACCCTATCTCGGTCTATTCTTTTGATTTATAAGGGATTTTGCCGATTTCGGCCTATTGGTTAAAAAATGA
GCTGATTTAACAAAAATTTAACGCGAATTAATTCTGTGGAATGTGTGTCAGTTAGGGTGTGGAAAGTCCC
CAGGCTCCCCAGCAGGCAGAAGTATGCAAAGCATGCATCTCAATTAGTCAGCAACCAGGTGTGGAAAGTC
CCCAGGCTCCCCAGCAGGCAGAAGTATGCAAAGCATGCATCTCAATTAGTCAGCAACCATAGTCCCGCCC
CTAACTCCGCCCATCCCGCCCCTAACTCCGCCCAGTTCCGCCCATTCTCCGCCCCATGGCTGACTAATTT
TTTTTATTTATGCAGAGGCCGAGGCCGCCTCTGCCTCTGAGCTATTCCAGAAGTAGTGAGGAGGCTTTTT
TGGAGGCCTAGGCTTTTGCAAAAAGCTCCCGGGAGCTTGTATATCCATTTTCGGATCTGATCAAGAGACA
GGATGAGGATCGTTTCGCATGATTGAACAAGATGGATTGCACGCAGGTTCTCCGGCCGCTTGGGTGGAGA
GGCTATTCGGCTATGACTGGGCACAACAGACAATCGGCTGCTCTGATGCCGCCGTGTTCCGGCTGTCAGC
GCAGGGGCGCCCGGTTCTTTTTGTCAAGACCGACCTGTCCGGTGCCCTGAATGAACTGCAGGACGAGGCA
GCGCGGCTATCGTGGCTGGCCACGACGGGCGTTCCTTGCGCAGCTGTGCTCGACGTTGTCACTGAAGCGG
GAAGGGACTGGCTGCTATTGGGCGAAGTGCCGGGGCAGGATCTCCTGTCATCTCACCTTGCTCCTGCCGA
GAAAGTATCCATCATGGCTGATGCAATGCGGCGGCTGCATACGCTTGATCCGGCTACCTGCCCATTCGAC
CACCAAGCGAAACATCGCATCGAGCGAGCACGTACTCGGATGGAAGCCGGTCTTGTCGATCAGGATGATC
TGGACGAAGAGCATCAGGGGCTCGCGCCAGCCGAACTGTTCGCCAGGCTCAAGGCGCGCATGCCCGACGG
CGAGGATCTCGTCGTGACCCATGGCGATGCCTGCTTGCCGAATATCATGGTGGAAAATGGCCGCTTTTCT
GGATTCATCGACTGTGGCCGGCTGGGTGTGGCGGACCGCTATCAGGACATAGCGTTGGCTACCCGTGATA
TTGCTGAAGAGCTTGGCGGCGAATGGGCTGACCGCTTCCTCGTGCTTTACGGTATCGCCGCTCCCGATTC
GCAGCGCATCGCCTTCTATCGCCTTCTTGACGAGTTCTTCTGAGCGGGACTCTGGGGTTCGAAATGACCG
ACCAAGCGACGCCCAACCTGCCATCACGAGATTTCGATTCCACCGCCGCCTTCTATGAAAGGTTGGGCTT
CGGAATCGTTTTCCGGGACGCCGGCTGGATGATCCTCCAGCGCGGGGATCTCATGCTGGAGTTCTTCGCC
CACCCCAACTTGTTTATTGCAGCTTATAATGGTTACAAATAAAGCAATAGCATCACAAATTTCACAAATA
AAGCATTTTTTTCACTGCATTCTAGTTGTGGTTTGTCCAAACTCATCAATGTATCTTATCATGTCTGTAT
ACCGTCGACCTCTAGCTAGAGCTTGGCGTAATCATGGTCATAGCTGTTTCCTGTGTGAAATTGTTATCCG
CTCACAATTCCACACAACATACGAGCCGGAAGCATAAAGTGTAAAGCCTGGGGTGCCTAATGAGTGAGCT
AACTCACATTAATTGCGTTGCGCTCACTGCCCGCTTTCCAGTCGGGAAACCTGTCGTGCCAGCTGCATTA
ATGAATCGGCCAACGCGCGGGGAGAGGCGGTTTGCGTATTGGGCGCTCTTCCGCTTCCTCGCTCACTGAC
TCGCTGCGCTCGGTCGTTCGGCTGCGGCGAGCGGTATCAGCTCACTCAAAGGCGGTAATACGGTTATCCA
CAGAATCAGGGGATAACGCAGGAAAGAACATGTGAGCAAAAGGCCAGCAAAAGGCCAGGAACCGTAAAAA
GGCCGCGTTGCTGGCGTTTTTCCATAGGCTCCGCCCCCCTGACGAGCATCACAAAAATCGACGCTCAAGT
CAGAGGTGGCGAAACCCGACAGGACTATAAAGATACCAGGCGTTTCCCCCTGGAAGCTCCCTCGTGCGCT
CTCCTGTTCCGACCCTGCCGCTTACCGGATACCTGTCCGCCTTTCTCCCTTCGGGAAGCGTGGCGCTTTC
TCATAGCTCACGCTGTAGGTATCTCAGTTCGGTGTAGGTCGTTCGCTCCAAGCTGGGCTGTGTGCACGAA
CCCCCCGTTCAGCCCGACCGCTGCGCCTTATCCGGTAACTATCGTCTTGAGTCCAACCCGGTAAGACACG
ACTTATCGCCACTGGCAGCAGCCACTGGTAACAGGATTAGCAGAGCGAGGTATGTAGGCGGTGCTACAGA
GTTCTTGAAGTGGTGGCCTAACTACGGCTACACTAGAAGAACAGTATTTGGTATCTGCGCTCTGCTGAAG
CCAGTTACCTTCGGAAAAAGAGTTGGTAGCTCTTGATCCGGCAAACAAACCACCGCTGGTAGCGGTGGTT
TTTTTGTTTGCAAGCAGCAGATTACGCGCAGAAAAAAAGGATCTCAAGAAGATCCTTTGATCTTTTCTAC
GGGGTCTGACGCTCAGTGGAACGAAAACTCACGTTAAGGGATTTTGGTCATGAGATTATCAAAAAGGATC
TTCACCTAGATCCTTTTAAATTAAAAATGAAGTTTTAAATCAATCTAAAGTATATATGAGTAAACTTGGT
CTGACAGTTACCAATGCTTAATCAGTGAGGCACCTATCTCAGCGATCTGTCTATTTCGTTCATCCATAGT
TGCCTGACTCCCCGTCGTGTAGATAACTACGATACGGGAGGGCTTACCATCTGGCCCCAGTGCTGCAATG
ATACCGCGAGACCCACGCTCACCGGCTCCAGATTTATCAGCAATAAACCAGCCAGCCGGAAGGGCCGAGC
GCAGAAGTGGTCCTGCAACTTTATCCGCCTCCATCCAGTCTATTAATTGTTGCCGGGAAGCTAGAGTAAG
TAGTTCGCCAGTTAATAGTTTGCGCAACGTTGTTGCCATTGCTACAGGCATCGTGGTGTCACGCTCGTCG
TTTGGTATGGCTTCATTCAGCTCCGGTTCCCAACGATCAAGGCGAGTTACATGATCCCCCATGTTGTGCA
AAAAAGCGGTTAGCTCCTTCGGTCCTCCGATCGTTGTCAGAAGTAAGTTGGCCGCAGTGTTATCACTCAT
GGTTATGGCAGCACTGCATAATTCTCTTACTGTCATGCCATCCGTAAGATGCTTTTCTGTGACTGGTGAG
TACTCAACCAAGTCATTCTGAGAATAGTGTATGCGGCGACCGAGTTGCTCTTGCCCGGCGTCAATACGGG
ATAATACCGCGCCACATAGCAGAACTTTAAAAGTGCTCATCATTGGAAAACGTTCTTCGGGGCGAAAACT
CTCAAGGATCTTACCGCTGTTGAGATCCAGTTCGATGTAACCCACTCGTGCACCCAACTGATCTTCAGCA
TCTTTTACTTTCACCAGCGTTTCTGGGTGAGCAAAAACAGGAAGGCAAAATGCCGCAAAAAAGGGAATAA
GGGCGACACGGAAATGTTGAATACTCATACTCTTCCTTTTTCAATATTATTGAAGCATTTATCAGGGTTA
TTGTCTCATGAGCGGATACATATTTGAATGTATTTAGAAAAATAAACAAATAGGGGTTCCGCGCACATTT
CCCCGAAAAGTGCCACCTGACGTCGACGGATCGGGAGATCTCCCGATCCCCTATGGTGCACTCTCAGTAC
AATCTGCTCTGATGCCGCATAGTTAAGCCAGTATCTGCT
